>Addgene plasmid #118480 | pcDNA3-RAB-ICUE | addgene full sequence | sequence record 230378 | Addgene NGS Result
GACGGATCGGGAGATCTCCCGATCCCCTATGGTGCACTCTCAGTACAATCTGCTCTGATGCCGCATAGTT
AAGCCAGTATCTGCTCCCTGCTTGTGTGTTGGAGGTCGCTGAGTAGTGCGCGAGCAAAATTTAAGCTACA
ACAAGGCAAGGCTTGACCGACAATTGCATGAAGAATCTGCTTAGGGTTAGGCGTTTTGCGCTGCTTCGCG
ATGTACGGGCCAGATATACGCGTTGACATTGATTATTGACTAGTTATTAATAGTAATCAATTACGGGGTC
ATTAGTTCATAGCCCATATATGGAGTTCCGCGTTACATAACTTACGGTAAATGGCCCGCCTGGCTGACCG
CCCAACGACCCCCGCCCATTGACGTCAATAATGACGTATGTTCCCATAGTAACGCCAATAGGGACTTTCC
ATTGACGTCAATGGGTGGAGTATTTACGGTAAACTGCCCACTTGGCAGTACATCAAGTGTATCATATGCC
AAGTACGCCCCCTATTGACGTCAATGACGGTAAATGGCCCGCCTGGCATTATGCCCAGTACATGACCTTA
TGGGACTTTCCTACTTGGCAGTACATCTACGTATTAGTCATCGCTATTACCATGGTGATGCGGTTTTGGC
AGTACATCAATGGGCGTGGATAGCGGTTTGACTCACGGGGATTTCCAAGTCTCCACCCCATTGACGTCAA
TGGGAGTTTGTTTTGGCACCAAAATCAACGGGACTTTCCAAAATGTCGTAACAACTCCGCCCCATTGACG
CAAATGGGCGGTAGGCGTGTACGGTGGGAGGTCTATATAAGCAGAGCTCTCTGGCTAACTAGAGAACCCA
CTGCTTACTGGCTTATCGAAATTAATACGACTCACTATAGGGAGACCCAAGCTGGCTAGCGTTTAAACTT
AAGCTTGGTACCGAGCTCGGATCCGGCCACCATGGTGAGCAAGAGCGAGGAGGTCATCAAAGAGTTCATG
CGCTTCAAGGTGCGCTTGGAGGGCTCCATGAACGGCCACGAGTTCGAGATCGAGGGCGAGGGCGAGGGCC
GCCCCTACGAGGGCACCCAGACCGCCAAGCTGAAGGTGACCAAGGGCGGCCCCCTGCCCTTCGCCTGGGA
CATCCTGTCCCCCCAGATCATGTACGGCTCCAAGGCGTACGTGAAGCACCCCGCCGACGTCCCCGATTAC
ATGAAGCTGTCCTTCCCCGAGGGCTTCAAGTGGGAGCGCGTGATGCACTTCGAGGACGGCGGTCTGGTGA
CCGTGACTCAGGACACCTCCCTGCAGGACGGCACGCTGATCTACAAGGTGAAGATGCGCGGCACCAACTT
CCCCCCCGACGGCCCCGTAATGCAGAAGAAGACCTTGGGCTGGGATTATGCCACCGAGCGCCTGTACCCC
GAAGACGGCGTGCTGAAGGGCGAGCTTCTGGGGCGCCTGAAGCTGAAGGACGGCGGCCTCAACCTGGTGG
AGTTCAAGACCATCTACATGGCCAAGAAGCCCGTGCAACTGCCCGGCTACTACTTCGTGGACACCAAGCT
GGGCATCACCTCCCACAACGAGGACTACACCATCGTGGAACAGTACGAGCGCTCCGAGGGCCGCCACCAC
CTGGGGCATGGCACCGGCAGCGCATGCCCCGTGGGAACTCATGAGATGGAGGAGGAGTTGGCCGAAGCTG
TGGCCCTGCTCTCCCAGCGGGGGCCTGACGCCCTGCTCACTGTGGCACTTCGAAAGCCCCCAGGTCAGCG
CACGGATGAAGAGCTGGACCTCATCTTTGAGGAGCTGCTGCACATCAAGGCTGTGGCCCACCTCTCCAAC
TCGGTGAAGCGAGAATTAGCGGCTGTTCTGCTCTTTGAACCACACAGCAAGGCAGGGACCGTGTTGTTCA
GCCAGGGGGACAAGGGCACTTCGTGGTACATTATCTGGAAGGGATCTGTCAACGTGGTGACCCATGGCAA
GGGGCTGGTGACCACCCTGCATGAGGGAGATGATTTTGGACAGCTGGCTCTGGTGAATGATGCACCCCGG
GCAGCCACCATCATCCTGCGAGAAGACAACTGTCATTTCCTGCGTGTGGACAAGCAGGACTTCAACCGTA
TCATCAAGGATGTGGAGGCAAAGACCATGCGGCTGGAAGAACATGGCAAAGTGGTGCTGGTGCTGGAGAG
AGCCTCTCAGGGCGCCGGCCCTTCCCGACCCCCAACCCCAGGCAGGAACCGGTATACAGTGATGTCTGGC
ACCCCAGAGAAGATCCTAGAGCTTCTGTTGGAGGCCATGGGACCAGATTCCAGTGCTCATGACCAAACAG
AGACATTCCTCAGCGACTTCCTCCTGACCCACAGGGTCTTCATGCCCAGCGCCCAACTCTGCGCTGCCCT
TCTGCACCACTTCCATGTGGAGCCTGCGGGTGGCAGCGAGCAGGAGCGCAGCACCTACGTCTGCAACAAG
AGGCAGCAGATCTTGCGGCTGGTCAGCCAGTGGGTGGCCCTGTATGGCTCCATGCTCCACACTGACCCTG
TGGCCACCAGCTTCCTCCAGAAACTCTCAGACCTGGTGGGCAGGGACACCCGACTCAGCAACCTGCTGAG
GGAGCAGTGGCCAGAGAGGCGGCGATGCCACAGGTTGGAGAATGGCTGTGGGAATGCATCTCCTCAGATG
AAGGCCCGGAACTTGCCTGTTTGGCTCCCCAACCAGGACGAGCCCCTTCCTGGCAGCAGCTGTGCCATCC
AAGTTGGGGATAAAGTCCCCTATGACATCTGCCGGCCAGACCACTCAGTGTTGACCCTGCAGCTGCCTGT
GACAGCCTCCGTGAGAGAGGTGATGGCAGCGTTGGCCCAGGAGGATGGCTGGACCAAGGGGCAGGTGCTG
GTGAAGGTCAATTCTGCAGGTGATGCCATTGGCCTGCAGCCAGATGCCCGTGGTGTGGCCACATCTCTGG
GGCTCAATGAGCGTCTCTTTGTTGTCAACCCACAGGAAGCGCATGAGCTGATCCCACACCCTGACCAGCT
GGGGCCCACTGTGGGCTCTGCTGAGGGGCTGGACCTGGTGAGTGCCAAGGACCTGGCAGGCCAGCTGACG
GACCACGACTGGAGCCTCTTCAACAGTATCCACCAGGTGGAGCTGATCCACTATGTGCTGGGCCCCCAGC
ATCTGCGGGATGTCACCACCGCCAACCTGGAGCGCTTCATGCGCCGCTTCAATGAGCTGCAGTACTGGGT
GGCCACCGAGCTGTGTCTCTGCCCCGTGCCCGGCCCCCGGGCCCAGCTGCTCAGGAAGTTCATTAAGCTG
GCGGCCCACCTCAAGGAGCAGAAGAATCTCAATTCCTTCTTTGCCGTCATGTTTGGCCTCAGCAACTCGG
CCATCAGCCACCTAGCCCACACCTGGGAGCGGCTGCCCCACAAAGTCCGGAAGCTGTACTCCGCCCTCGA
GAGGCTGCTGGACCCCTCATGGAACCACCGGGTATACCGACTGGCCCTCGCCAAGCTCTCCCCTCCTGTC
ATCCCCTTCATGCCCCTTCTTCTCAAAGACATGACCTTCATTCATGAGGGAAACCACACACTAGTGGAGA
ATCTCATCAACTTTGAGAAGATGAGAATGATGGCCAGAGTCGCGCGGATGCTGCACCACTGCCGAAGCCA
CAACCCTGTGCCTCTCTCACCACTCAGAAGCCGAGTTTCCCACCTCCACGAGGACAGCCAGGTGGCGAGG
ATTTCCACATGCTCGGAGCAGTCCCTGAGCACCCGGAGTCCAGCCAGCACCTGGGCTTATGTCCAGCAGC
TGAAGGTCATTGACAACCAGCGGGAACTCTCCCGCCTCTCCCGAGAGCTGGAGCCAGAGCTCGCCTCCTC
CGAGGACAACAACATGGCCACCATCAAAGAGTTCATGCGCTTCAAGGTGCGCATGGAGGGCTCCATGAAC
GGCCACGAGTTCGAGATCGAGGGCGAGGGCGAGGGCCGCCCCTACGAGGGCACCCAGACCGCCAAGCTGA
AGGTGACCAAGGGCGGCCCCCTGCCCTTCGCCTGGGACATCCTGTCCCCCCAGTTCATGTACGGCTCCGA
GGCGTACGTGAGGCACCCCGCCGACATCCCCGATTACAAGAAGCTGCCCTTCCCCGAGGGCTTCAAGTGG
GAGCGCGTGATGAACTTCGAAGACGGCGGTCTGGTGACCGTTACCCAGGACTCCTCCCTGCAGGACGGCA
CGCTGATCTGCAAGGTGAAGATGCGCGGCACCAACTTCCCCCCCGACGGCCCCGTAATGCAGAAGAAGAC
CATGGGCTGGGAGGCCTCCACCGAGATGCTGTACCCCGAAGACGGCGTGCTGAAGGGCCATAGCTATCAG
GCCCTGAAGCTGAAGGACGGCGGCCACTACCTGGTGGAGTTCGAGACCATCTACATGGCCAAGAAGCCCG
TGCAACTGCCCGGCGATTACTGTGTGGACACCAAGCTGGACATCACCTCCCACAACGAGGACTACACCAT
CGTGGAACAGTACGGGCGCTCCGAGGGCCGCCACCGTCTGGGCATGGACGAGCGGTACAAGGAATTCTAA
TCTAGAGGGCCCGTTTAAACCCGCTGATCAGCCTCGACTGTGCCTTCTAGTTGCCAGCCATCTGTTGTTT
GCCCCTCCCCCGTGCCTTCCTTGACCCTGGAAGGTGCCACTCCCACTGTCCTTTCCTAATAAAATGAGGA
AATTGCATCGCATTGTCTGAGTAGGTGTCATTCTATTCTGGGGGGTGGGGTGGGGCAGGACAGCAAGGGG
GAGGATTGGGAAGACAATAGCAGGCATGCTGGGGATGCGGTGGGCTCTATGGCTTCTGAGGCGGAAAGAA
CCAGCTGGGGCTCTAGGGGGTATCCCC
[124 nt withheld, positions 4858-4981]
C
[91 nt withheld, positions 4983-5073]
A
[49 nt withheld, positions 5075-5123]
CCTTTGACGTTGGAGTCCACGTTCTTT
[37 nt withheld, positions 5151-5187]
ACCCTATCTCGGTCTATTCTTTTGATTTATAAGGGATTTTGCCGATTTCGGCCTATTGGTTAAAAAATGA
GCTGATTTAACAAAAATTTAACGCGAATTAATTCTGTGGAATGTGTGTCAGTTAGGGTGTGGAAAGTCCC
CAGGCTCCCCAGCAGGCAGAAGTATGCAAAGCATGCATCTCAATTAGTCAGCAACCAGGTGTGGAAAGTC
CCCAGGCTCCCCAGCAGGCAGAAGTATGCAAAGCATGCATCTCAATTAGTCAGCAACCATAGTCCCGCCC
CTAACTCCGCCCATCCCGCCCCTAACTCCGCCCAGTTCCGCCCATTCTCCGCCCCATGGCTGACTAATTT
TTTTTATTTATGCAGAGGCCGAGGCCGCCTCTGCCTCTGAGCTATTCCAGAAGTAGTGAGGAGGCTTTTT
TGGAGGCCTAGGCTTTTGCAAAAAGCTCCCGGGAGCTTGTATATCCATTTTCGGATCTGATCAAGAGACA
GGATGAGGATCGTTTCGCATGATTGAACAAGATGGATTGCACGCAGGTTCTCCGGCCGCTTGGGTGGAGA
GGCTATTCGGCTATGACTGGGCACAACAGACAATCGGCTGCTCTGATGCCGCCGTGTTCCGGCTGTCAGC
GCAGGGGCGCCCGGTTCTTTTTGTCAAGACCGACCTGTCCGGTGCCCTGAATGAACTGCAGGACGAGGCA
GCGCGGCTATCGTGGCTGGCCACGACGGGCGTTCCTTGCGCAGCTGTGCTCGACGTTGTCACTGAAGCGG
GAAGGGACTGGCTGCTATTGGGCGAAGTGCCGGGGCAGGATCTCCTGTCATCTCACCTTGCTCCTGCCGA
GAAAGTATCCATCATGGCTGATGCAATGCGGCGGCTGCATACGCTTGATCCGGCTACCTGCCCATTCGAC
CACCAAGCGAAACATCGCATCGAGCGAGCACGTACTCGGATGGAAGCCGGTCTTGTCGATCAGGATGATC
TGGACGAAGAGCATCAGGGGCTCGCGCCAGCCGAACTGTTCGCCAGGCTCAAGGCGCGCATGCCCGACGG
CGAGGATCTCGTCGTGACCCATGGCGATGCCTGCTTGCCGAATATCATGGTGGAAAATGGCCGCTTTTCT
GGATTCATCGACTGTGGCCGGCTGGGTGTGGCGGACCGCTATCAGGACATAGCGTTGGCTACCCGTGATA
TTGCTGAAGAGCTTGGCGGCGAATGGGCTGACCGCTTCCTCGTGCTTTACGGTATCGCCGCTCCCGATTC
GCAGCGCATCGCCTTCTATCGCCTTCTTGACGAGTTCTTCTGAGCGGGACTCTGGGGTTCGAAATGACCG
ACCAAGCGACGCCCAACCTGCCATCACGAGATTTCGATTCCACCGCCGCCTTCTATGAAAGGTTGGGCTT
CGGAATCGTTTTCCGGGACGCCGGCTGGATGATCCTCCAGCGCGGGGATCTCATGCTGGAGTTCTTCGCC
CACCCCAACTTGTTTATTGCAGCTTATAATGGTTACAAATAAAGCAATAGCATCACAAATTTCACAAATA
AAGCATTTTTTTCACTGCATTCTAGTTGTGGTTTGTCCAAACTCATCAATGTATCTTATCATGTCTGTAT
ACCGTCGACCTCTAGCTAGAGCTTGGCGTAATCATGGTCATAGCTGTTTCCTGTGTGAAATTGTTATCCG
CTCACAATTCCACACAACATACGAGCCGGAAGCATAAAGTGTAAAGCCTGGGGTGCCTAATGAGTGAGCT
AACTCACATTAATTGCGTTGCGCTCACTGCCCGCTTTCCAGTCGGGAAACCTGTCGTGCCAGCTGCATTA
ATGAATCGGCCAACGCGCGGGGAGAGGCGGTTTGCGTATTGGGCGCTCTTCCGCTTCCTCGCTCACTGAC
TCGCTGCGCTCGGTCGTTCGGCTGCGGCGAGCGGTATCAGCTCACTCAAAGGCGGTAATACGGTTATCCA
CAGAATCAGGGGATAACGCAGGAAAGAACATGTGAGCAAAAGGCCAGCAAAAGGCCAGGAACCGTAAAAA
GGCCGCGTTGCTGGCGTTTTTCCATAGGCTCCGCCCCCCTGACGAGCATCACAAAAATCGACGCTCAAGT
CAGAGGTGGCGAAACCCGACAGGACTATAAAGATACCAGGCGTTTCCCCCTGGAAGCTCCCTCGTGCGCT
CTCCTGTTCCGACCCTGCCGCTTACCGGATACCTGTCCGCCTTTCTCCCTTCGGGAAGCGTGGCGCTTTC
TCATAGCTCACGCTGTAGGTATCTCAGTTCGGTGTAGGTCGTTCGCTCCAAGCTGGGCTGTGTGCACGAA
CCCCCCGTTCAGCCCGACCGCTGCGCCTTATCCGGTAACTATCGTCTTGAGTCCAACCCGGTAAGACACG
ACTTATCGCCACTGGCAGCAGCCACTGGTAACAGGATTAGCAGAGCGAGGTATGTAGGCGGTGCTACAGA
GTTCTTGAAGTGGTGGCCTAACTACGGCTACACTAGAAGAACAGTATTTGGTATCTGCGCTCTGCTGAAG
CCAGTTACCTTCGGAAAAAGAGTTGGTAGCTCTTGATCCGGCAAACAAACCACCGCTGGTAGCGGTGGTT
TTTTTGTTTGCAAGCAGCAGATTACGCGCAGAAAAAAAGGATCTCAAGAAGATCCTTTGATCTTTTCTAC
GGGGTCTGACGCTCAGTGGAACGAAAACTCACGTTAAGGGATTTTGGTCATGAGATTATCAAAAAGGATC
TTCACCTAGATCCTTTTAAATTAAAAATGAAGTTTTAAATCAATCTAAAGTATATATGAGTAAACTTGGT
CTGACAGTTACCAATGCTTAATCAGTGAGGCACCTATCTCAGCGATCTGTCTATTTCGTTCATCCATAGT
TGCCTGACTCCCCGTCGTGTAGATAACTACGATACGGGAGGGCTTACCATCTGGCCCCAGTGCTGCAATG
ATACCGCGAGACCCACGCTCACCGGCTCCAGATTTATCAGCAATAAACCAGCCAGCCGGAAGGGCCGAGC
GCAGAAGTGGTCCTGCAACTTTATCCGCCTCCATCCAGTCTATTAATTGTTGCCGGGAAGCTAGAGTAAG
TAGTTCGCCAGTTAATAGTTTGCGCAACGTTGTTGCCATTGCTACAGGCATCGTGGTGTCACGCTCGTCG
TTTGGTATGGCTTCATTCAGCTCCGGTTCCCAACGATCAAGGCGAGTTACATGATCCCCCATGTTGTGCA
AAAAAGCGGTTAGCTCCTTCGGTCCTCCGATCGTTGTCAGAAGTAAGTTGGCCGCAGTGTTATCACTCAT
GGTTATGGCAGCACTGCATAATTCTCTTACTGTCATGCCATCCGTAAGATGCTTTTCTGTGACTGGTGAG
TACTCAACCAAGTCATTCTGAGAATAGTGTATGCGGCGACCGAGTTGCTCTTGCCCGGCGTCAATACGGG
ATAATACCGCGCCACATAGCAGAACTTTAAAAGTGCTCATCATTGGAAAACGTTCTTCGGGGCGAAAACT
CTCAAGGATCTTACCGCTGTTGAGATCCAGTTCGATGTAACCCACTCGTGCACCCAACTGATCTTCAGCA
TCTTTTACTTTCACCAGCGTTTCTGGGTGAGCAAAAACAGGAAGGCAAAATGCCGCAAAAAAGGGAATAA
GGGCGACACGGAAATGTTGAATACTCATACTCTTCCTTTTTCAATATTATTGAAGCATTTATCAGGGTTA
TTGTCTCATGAGCGGATACATATTTGAATGTATTTAGAAAAATAAACAAATAGGGGTTCCGCGCACATTT
CCCCGAAAAGTGCCACCTGACGTC
Features (pLannotate 1.2.2; 23 found; start..end, strand, type, name):
     28..80      -  misc_feature   bom (fragment): basis of mobility region from pBR322
    235..614     +  enhancer       CMV enhancer: human cytomegalovirus immediate early enhancer
    615..818     +  promoter       CMV promoter: human cytomegalovirus (CMV) immediate early promoter
    814..847     +  LTR            5' LTR (truncated) (fragment): truncated 5' long terminal repeat (LTR) from HIV-1
    863..881     +  promoter       T7 promoter: promoter for bacteriophage T7 RNA polymerase
    942..1613    +  CDS            dTomato: dimeric variant of DsRed fluorescent protein (Shaner et al., 2004) mammalian codon-optimized
   1638..3836    +  CDS            RAPGEF3 (fragment): RPGF3_HUMAN - Also known as CGEF1, EPAC, EPAC1. Experimental evidence at protein level: Swiss-Prot protein existence level 1. Guanine nucleotide exchange factor (GEF) for RAP1A and RAP2A small GTPases that is activated by binding cAMP. Through simultaneous binding of PDE3B to RAPGEF3 and PIK3R6 is assembled in a signaling complex in which it activates the PI3K gamma complex and which is involved in angiogenesis. Plays a role in the modulation of the cAMP- induced dynamic control of endothelial barrier function through a pathway that is independent on Rho-mediated signaling. Required for the ac
   3843..4520    +  CDS            dimer2: dimer2 is a basic (constitutively fluorescent) orange fluorescent protein published in 2002, derived from Discosoma sp.. It has low acid sensitivity.
   4521..4541    +  CDS            VC155 (fragment): C-terminal fragment of mVenus for use in bimolecular fluorescence complementation (BiFC) (Kodama and Hu, 2010)
   4588..4812    +  polyA_signal   bGH poly(A) signal: bovine growth hormone polyadenylation signal
   4816..4837    +  promoter       SV40 promoter (fragment): SV40 enhancer and early promoter
   4858..5286    +  rep_origin     f1 ori (sequence partly withheld): f1 bacteriophage origin of replication; arrow indicates direction of (+) strand synthesis
   5300..5629    +  promoter       SV40 promoter: SV40 enhancer and early promoter
   5696..6487    +  CDS            neo: KKA2_KLEPN - Also known as kan, nptII. Experimental evidence at protein level: Swiss-Prot protein existence level 1. Resistance to kanamycin, neomycin, paromomycin, ribostamycin, butirosin and gentamicin B. From Klebsiella pneumoniae.
   6511..6669    +  CDS            ble (fragment): BLE_KLEPN - Experimental evidence at protein level: Swiss-Prot protein existence level 1. Binding protein with a strong affinity to the bleomycin family of antibiotics. Binds to CL990; an antimitotic-antibiotic compound. From Klebsiella pneumoniae.
   6664..6785    +  polyA_signal   SV40 poly(A) signal: SV40 polyadenylation signal
   6858..6874    -  protein_bind   lac operator: The lac repressor binds to the lac operator to inhibit transcription in E. coli. This inhibition can be relieved by adding lactose or isopropyl-β-D-thiogalactopyranoside (IPTG). lac repressor encoded by lacI
   6882..6912    -  promoter       lac promoter: promoter for the E. coli lac operon
   6927..6948    -  protein_bind   CAP binding site: CAP binding activates transcription in the presence of cAMP. E. coli catabolite activator protein
   6961..7053    -  CDS            lacI (fragment): lac repressor; lacI; The lac repressor binds to the lac operator to inhibit transcription in E. coli. This inhibition can be relieved by adding lactose or isopropyl-β-D-thiogalactopyranoside (IPTG).
   7236..7824    -  rep_origin     ori: high-copy-number ColE1/pMB1/pBR322/pUC origin of replication
   7995..8855    -  CDS            AmpR: β-lactamase; bla; confers resistance to ampicillin, carbenicillin, and related antibiotics
   8856..8960    -  promoter       AmpR promoter: bla
