[The description below was written by a language model from this plasmid's Addgene catalogue record and pLannotate feature annotations shown in this document.]
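Description:
pcDNA3-RAB-ICUE is a mammalian expression plasmid built on the Invitrogen pcDNA3.1+ backbone, about 9 kb in total, that encodes a genetically encoded, single-colour red fluorescent biosensor for cAMP. It is maintained in E. coli at high copy through a ColE1/pUC-type origin with ampicillin selection from the β-lactamase gene. An f1 origin is also present. For mammalian cells, an SV40 early promoter drives a neomycin phosphotransferase cassette ending in an SV40 poly(A) signal, which allows G418 selection of stable transfectants.

The roughly 3.6 kb synthetic insert sits between BamHI and XbaI sites, downstream of the CMV immediate-early enhancer/promoter and upstream of the bovine growth hormone polyadenylation signal. A T7 promoter lies just ahead of the coding region. The feature table shows one continuous arrangement in which a large fragment of human RAPGEF3 (Epac1), a cAMP-binding exchange factor, is flanked by two DsRed-family coding sequences. The annotation software labels these as dTomato and dimer2. Given the stated purpose, they most likely correspond to the two partners of a dimerization-dependent RFP (ddRFP) pair, in which red fluorescence rises or falls as the partners associate. cAMP binding to the Epac1 segment is presumably converted into a conformational change that alters this interaction, producing an intensity-based readout rather than a FRET ratio. The short hits annotated as VC155, HIV-1 LTR, ble and lacI fragments appear to be incidental sequence matches.

The construct is used for live-cell imaging of cAMP dynamics. Because it occupies only one spectral channel, it suits multiplexed imaging with sensors of other colours.
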