Addgene plasmid #118480: pcDNA3-RAB-ICUE
Purpose: ddRFP-based single-color biosensor for monitoring cAMP dynamics.
Depositing lab: Jin Zhang. Publication: Single-fluorophore biosensors for sensitive and multiplexed detection of signalling activities. Mehta S, Zhang Y, Roth RH, Zhang JF, Mo A, Tenner B, Huganir RL, Zhang J. Nat Cell Biol. 2018 Sep 24. pii: 10.1038/s41556-018-0200-6. doi: 10.1038/s41556-018-0200-6. PubMed 30250062.
Backbone
  Vector backbone: pcDNA3.1+
  Backbone manufacturer: Invitrogen
  Backbone size w/o insert (bp): 5379
  Total vector size (bp): 8988
  Vector type: Mammalian Expression
  Selectable markers: Neomycin (select with G418)
Growth in bacteria
  Bacterial resistance: Ampicillin, 100 μg/mL
  Growth temperature: 37°C
  Growth strain: DH5alpha
  Copy number: High Copy
Gene/Insert
  Gene/Insert name: RAB-ICUE
  Species: Synthetic
  Insert size (bp): 3609
  Promoter: CMV
  Cloning method: Restriction Enzyme; 5′ cloning site BamHI (not destroyed); 3′ cloning site XbaI (not destroyed)
  Sequencing primers: 5′ CMV forward; 3′ BGH reverse
Terms and licenses: Academic/Nonprofit Terms; Industry Terms: Not Available to Industry
How to cite: pcDNA3-RAB-ICUE was a gift from Jin Zhang (Addgene plasmid # 118480 ; http://n2t.net/addgene:118480 ; RRID:Addgene_118480)
